Addgene plasmid #133264: Raichu-OsRac1 CA
Purpose: Constitutively-active (CA) mutant of OsRac1; Acts as a positive control for small GTPases activation assays.
Depositing lab: Yoji Kawano. Depositing organization: CAS Center for Excellence in Molecular Plant Sciences ("CEMPS"). Publication: In vivo monitoring of plant small GTPase activation using a Forster resonance energy transfer biosensor. Wong HL, Akamatsu A, Wang Q, Higuchi M, Matsuda T, Okuda J, Kosami KI, Inada N, Kawasaki T, Kaneko-Kawano T, Nagawa S, Tan L, Kawano Y, Shimamoto K. Plant Methods. 2018 Jul 7;14:56. doi: 10.1186/s13007-018-0325-4. eCollection 2018. PubMed 30002723.
Backbone
  Vector backbone: pBI221
  Vector type: Plant Expression
Growth in bacteria
  Bacterial resistance: Ampicillin, 100 μg/mL
  Growth temperature: 37°C
  Growth strain: DH5alpha
  Copy number: High Copy
Gene/Insert
  Gene/Insert name: OsRac1(G19V)
  Species: Oryza sativa
  Mutation: OsRac1 G19V
  Entrez Gene: LOC4325879 (a.k.a. OSNPB_010229400, OsRac1, Rac1)
  Promoter: Ubi
  Tag / fusion protein: Venus-CRIB (N terminal on insert); CFP-lipid (C terminal on insert)
  Cloning method: Restriction Enzyme; 5′ cloning site unknown (unknown if destroyed); 3′ cloning site unknown (unknown if destroyed)
  Sequencing primers: 5′ pBI221 35S: ACTGACGTAAGGGATGACGC; 3′ NosTer R 2: GATAATCATCGCAAGACCG
Terms and licenses: Academic/Nonprofit Terms; Industry Terms: Not Available to Industry
How to cite: Raichu-OsRac1 CA was a gift from Yoji Kawano (Addgene plasmid # 133264 ; http://n2t.net/addgene:133264 ; RRID:Addgene_133264)
