[The description below was written by a language model from this plasmid's Addgene catalogue record and pLannotate feature annotations shown in this document.]
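Description:
Raichu-OsRac1 CA is a plant expression plasmid of about 7.5 kb built on the pBI221 backbone. It encodes a single-chain FRET biosensor for the rice (Oryza sativa) small GTPase OsRac1, locked in its constitutively active form by the G19V substitution. In E. coli the plasmid is maintained through a high-copy ColE1/pUC-type origin and selected with ampicillin via the β-lactamase gene. Remnants of the lac promoter/operator region, lacZα, rop and bom in the backbone are vector carry-over and have no role in the sensor. No plant selectable marker and no T-DNA borders are annotated, which is consistent with direct DNA delivery for transient expression, although the record does not state the delivery method.

The expression cassette is driven by the maize polyubiquitin (Ubi) promoter and closed by the nopaline synthase terminator. The coding region is flanked by attB1 and attB2 sites, which suggests it was moved in by Gateway recombination even though the catalogue lists restriction cloning. Reading 5′ to 3′, the fusion consists of Venus, a PAK1 fragment corresponding to the CRIB domain that binds GTP-loaded Rac/Cdc42, the OsRac1 core, CFP, and a short C-terminal piece of OsRac1 that the record describes as the lipid-modification tail, presumably for membrane targeting.

When OsRac1 is in the active state it binds the CRIB domain within the same molecule, bringing CFP and Venus together and raising FRET. Because the G19V mutant is constitutively active, this construct is expected to give a persistently high FRET signal. It serves as the positive control for in vivo small GTPase activation assays.
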