Features (pLannotate 1.2.2; 19 found; start..end, strand, type, name):
      1..1992    +  promoter       Ubi promoter: maize polyubiquitin gene promoter
   2024..2048    +  protein_bind   attB1: mutant version of attB; recombination site for the Gateway® BP reaction BP Clonase™
   2096..2779    +  CDS            Venus: Venus is a basic (constitutively fluorescent) yellow fluorescent protein published in 2002, derived from Aequorea victoria. It is reported to be a rapidly-maturing weak dimer with moderate acid sensitivity.
   2786..3034    +  CDS            PAK1 (fragment): PAK1_BOVIN - Experimental evidence at protein level: Swiss-Prot protein existence level 1. Protein kinase involved in intracellular signaling pathways downstream of integrins and receptor-type kinases that plays an important role in cytoskeleton dynamics, in cell adhesion, migration, proliferation, apoptosis, mitosis, and in vesicle-mediated transport processes. Can directly phosphorylate BAD and protects cells against apoptosis. Activated by interaction with CDC42 and RAC1. Functions as GTPase effector that links the Rho-related GTPases CDC42 and RAC1 to the JNK MAP kinase pathway. Phosphoryl
   3086..3607    +  CDS            RAC1 (fragment): RAC1_ORYSJ - Experimental evidence at protein level: Swiss-Prot protein existence level 1. Small GTPase playing a general role in disease resistance signaling pathway. Acts downstream of heterotrimeric G protein alpha subunit. Regulates cell death and reactive oxygen species production, probably through NADPH oxidase. Also involved in sphingolipid elicitor (SE)-dependent defense signaling. Activates phytoalexin production and alters defense-related genes. Down-regulates metallothionein 2b, a reactive oxygen scavenger (PubMed:10485927, PubMed:11149940, PubMed:12237405, PubMed:15220467). May con
   3617..4328    +  CDS            CFP (fragment): cyan variant of GFP mammalian codon-optimized
   4325..4423    +  CDS            RAC1 (fragment): RAC1_ORYSJ - Experimental evidence at protein level: Swiss-Prot protein existence level 1. Small GTPase playing a general role in disease resistance signaling pathway. Acts downstream of heterotrimeric G protein alpha subunit. Regulates cell death and reactive oxygen species production, probably through NADPH oxidase. Also involved in sphingolipid elicitor (SE)-dependent defense signaling. Activates phytoalexin production and alters defense-related genes. Down-regulates metallothionein 2b, a reactive oxygen scavenger (PubMed:10485927, PubMed:11149940, PubMed:12237405, PubMed:15220467). May con
   4543..4567    -  protein_bind   attB2: mutant version of attB; recombination site for the Gateway® BP reaction BP Clonase™
   4599..4851    +  terminator     NOS terminator: nopaline synthase terminator and poly(A) signal
   4892..4908    -  protein_bind   lac operator: The lac repressor binds to the lac operator to inhibit transcription in E. coli. This inhibition can be relieved by adding lactose or isopropyl-β-D-thiogalactopyranoside (IPTG). lac repressor encoded by lacI
   4916..4946    -  promoter       lac promoter: promoter for the E. coli lac operon
   4961..4982    -  protein_bind   CAP binding site: CAP binding activates transcription in the presence of cAMP. E. coli catabolite activator protein
   4995..5087    -  CDS            lacI (fragment): lac repressor; lacI; The lac repressor binds to the lac operator to inhibit transcription in E. coli. This inhibition can be relieved by adding lactose or isopropyl-β-D-thiogalactopyranoside (IPTG).
   5270..5858    -  rep_origin     ori: high-copy-number ColE1/pMB1/pBR322/pUC origin of replication
   6029..6889    -  CDS            AmpR: β-lactamase; bla; confers resistance to ampicillin, carbenicillin, and related antibiotics
   6890..6994    -  promoter       AmpR promoter: bla
   7089..7124    +  CDS            rop (fragment): Rop protein, which maintains plasmids at low copy number; rop
   7226..7325    +  misc_feature   bom (fragment): basis of mobility region from pBR322
   7331..7485    -  CDS            lacZα (fragment): LacZα fragment of β-galactosidase; lacZ fragment
>Addgene plasmid #133264 | Raichu-OsRac1 CA | addgene full sequence | sequence record 266126 | Addgene NGS Result
CTGCAGTGCAGCGTGACCCGGTCGTGCCCCTCTCTAGAGATAATGAGCATTGCATGTCTAAGTTATAAAA
AATTACCACATATTTTTTTTGTCACACTTGTTTGAAGTGCAGTTTATCTATCTTTATACATATATTTAAA
CTTTACTCTACGAATAATATAATCTATAGTACTACAATAATATCAGTGTTTTAGAGAATCATATAAATGA
ACAGTTAGACATGGTCTAAAGGACAATTGAGTATTTTGACAACAGGACTCTACAGTTTTATCTTTTTAGT
GTGCATGTGTTCTCCTTTTTTTTTGCAAATAGCTTCACCTATATAATACTTCATCCATTTTATTAGTACA
TCCATTTAGGGTTTAGGGTTAATGGTTTTTATAGACTAATTTTTTTAGTACATCTATTTTATTCTATTTT
AGCCTCTAAATTAAGAAAACTAAAACTCTATTTTAGTTTTTTTATTTAATAATTTAGATATAAAATAGAA
TAAAATAAAGTGACTAAAAATTAAACAAATACCCTTTAAGAAATTAAAAAAACTAAGGAAACATTTTTCT
TGTTTCGAGTAGATAATGCCAGCCTGTTAAACGCCGTCGACGAGTCTAACGGACACCAACCAGCGAACCA
GCAGCGTCGCGTCGGGCCAAGCGAAGCAGACGGCACGGCATCTCTGTCGCTGCCTCTGGACCCCTCTCGA
GAGTTCCGCTCCACCGTTGGACTTGCTCCGCTGTCGGCATCCAGAAATTGCGTGGCGGAGCGGCAGACGT
GAGCCGGCACGGCAGGCGGCCTCCTCCTCCTCTCACGGCACCGGCAGCTACGGGGGATTCCTTTCCCACC
GCTCCTTCGCTTTCCCTTCCTCGCCCGCCGTAATAAATAGACACCCCCTCCACACCCTCTTTCCCCAACC
TCGTGTTGTTCGGAGCGCACACACACACAACCAGATCTCCCCCAAATCCACCCGTCGGCACCTCCGCTTC
AAGGTACGCCGCTCGTCCTCCCCCCCCCCCCTCTCTACCTTCTCTAGATCGGCGTTCCGGTCCATGGTTA
GGGCCCGGTAGTTCTACTTCTGTTCATGTTTGTGTTAGATCCGTGTTTGTGTTAGATCCGTGCTGCTAGC
GTTCGTACACGGATGCGACCTGTACGTCAGACACGTTCTGATTGCTAACTTGCCAGTGTTTCTCTTTGGG
GAATCCTGGGATGGCTCTAGCCGTTCCGCAGACGGGATCGATTTCATGATTTTTTTTGTTTCGTTGCATA
GGGTTTGGTTTGCCCTTTTCCTTTATTTCAATATATGCCGTGCACTTGTTTGTCGGGTCATCTTTTCATG
CTTTTTTTTGTCTTGGTTGTGATGATGTGGTCTGGTTGGGCGGTCGTTCTAGATCGGAGTAGAATTCTGT
TTCAAACTACCTGGTGGATTTATTAATTTTGGATCTGTATGTGTGTGCCATACATATTCATAGTTACGAA
TTGAAGATGATGGATGGAAATATCGATCTAGGATAGGTATACATGTTGATGCGGGTTTTACTGATGCATA
TACAGAGATGCTTTTTGTTCGCTTGGTTGTGATGATGTGGTGTGGTTGGGCGGTCGTTCATTCGTTCTAG
ATCGGAGTAGAATACTGTTTCAAACTACCTGGTGTATTTATTAATTTTGGAACTGTATGTGTGTGTCATA
CATCTTCATAGTTACGAGTTTAAGATGGATGGAAATATCGATCTAGGATAGGTATACATGTTGATGTGGG
TTTTACTGATGCATATACATGATGGCATATGCAGCATCTATTCATATGCTCTAACCTTGAGTACCTATCT
ATTATAATAAACAAGTATGTTTTATAATTATTTTGATCTTGATATACTTGGATGATGGCATATGCAGCAG
CTATATGTGGATTTTTTTAGCCCTGCCTTCATACGCTATTTATTTGCTTGGTACTGTTTCTTTTGTCGAT
GCTCACCCTGTTGTTTGGTGTTACTTCTGCAGGTCGACTCTAGAGGATCCACTAGAGTTATCAACAAGTT
TGTACAAAAAAGCAGGCTCTTTAAAGGAACCAATTCAGTCGACTGGATCCGGTACCGAATTCGGCATGGT
GAGCAAGGGCGAGGAGCTGTTCACCGGGGTGGTGCCCATCCTGGTCGAGCTGGACGGCGACGTAAACGGC
CACAAGTTCAGCGTGTCCGGCGAGGGCGAGGGCGATGCCACCTACGGCAAGCTGACCCTGAAGCTGATCT
GCACCACCGGCAAGCTGCCCGTGCCCTGGCCCACCCTCGTGACCACCCTGGGCTACGGCCTGCAGTGCTT
CGCCCGCTACCCCGACCACATGAAGCAGCACGACTTCTTCAAGTCCGCCATGCCCGAAGGCTACGTCCAG
GAGCGCACCATCTTCTTCAAGGACGACGGCAACTACAAGACCCGCGCCGAGGTGAAGTTCGAGGGCGACA
CCCTGGTGAACCGCATCGAGCTGAAGGGCATCGACTTCAAGGAGGACGGCAACATCCTGGGGCACAAGCT
GGAGTACAACTACAACAGCCACAACGTCTATATCACCGCCGACAAGCAGAAGAACGGCATCAAGGCCAAC
TTCAAGATCCGCCACAACATCGAGGACGGCGGCGTGCAGCTCGCCGACCACTACCAGCAGAACACCCCCA
TCGGCGACGGCCCCGTGCTGCTGCCCGACAACCACTACCTGAGCTACCAGTCCGCCCTGAGCAAAGACCC
CAACGAGAAGCGCGATCACATGGTCCTGCTGGAGTTCGTGACCGCCGCCCTCGAGAAAGAGAAAGAGCGG
CCAGAGATTTCTCTCCCTTCAGATTTTGAACACACAATTCATGTCGGTTTTGATGCTGTCACAGGGGAGT
TTACGGGAATGCCAGAGCAGTGGGCCCGCTTGCTTCAGACATCAAATATCACTAAGTCGGAGCAGAAGAA
AAACCCGCAGGCTGTTCTGGATGTGTTGGAGTTTTACAACTCGAAGAAGACATCCAACAGCCAGAAATAC
ATGAGCTTTACAGATAAGTCAGCTTCCGGAGGTGGAACCGGTGGTGGAGGTACCATGAGCTCGGCGGCGG
CGGCGACGAGGTTCATCAAGTGCGTCACCGTGGGGGACGTCGCGGTGGGGAAGACGTGCATGCTCATCTG
CTACACCTGCAACAAGTTCCCCACCGATTACATCCCCACCGTGTTCGACAACTTCAGCGCCAATGTCTCC
GTGGACGGGAGCGTCGTCAACCTCGGCCTCTGGGACACTGCAGGTCAGGAGGATTACAGCAGGTTGAGGC
CTCTGAGCTACAGGGGAGCCGATGTGTTCATCCTGTCCTTCTCCCTGATAAGCAGGGCGAGCTATGAGAA
TGTTCAGAAGAAGTGGATGCCAGAGCTTCGCCGGTTTGCGCCTGGTGTTCCTGTAGTTCTTGTTGGAACC
AAGTTGGATCTCCGTGAAGATAGGGCCTATCTTGCTGATCATCCAGCTTCTTCCATAATAACAACGGAGC
AGGGAGAAGAACTGAGGAAGCTAATAGGAGCGGTCGCCTACATCGAATGCAGCTCCAAGACACAGAGAAA
CATTAAAGCTGTTTTCGACACTGCCATCAAAGTGGTGCGCGGCCGCATGGTGAGCAAGGGCGAGGAGCTG
TTCACCGGGGTGGTGCCCATCCTGGTCGAGCTGGACGGCGACGTAAACGGCCACAGGTTCAGCGTGTCCG
GCGAGGGCGAGGGCGATGCCACCTACGGCAAGCTGACCCTGAAGTTCATCTGCACCACCGGCAAGCTGCC
CGTGCCCTGGCCCACCCTCGTGACCACCCTGACCTGGGGCGTGCAGTGCTTCAGCCGCTACCCCGACCAC
ATGAAGCAGCACGACTTCTTCAAGTCCGCCATGCCCGAAGGCTACGTCCAGGAGCGTACCATCTTCTTCA
AGGACGACGGCAACTACAAGACCCGCGCCGAGGTGAAGTTCGAGGGCGACACCCTGGTGAACCGCATCGA
GCTGAAGGGCATCGGCTTCAAGGAGGACGGCAACATCCTGGGGCACAAGCTAGAGTACAACTACATCAGC
CACAACGTCTATATCACCGCCGACAAGCAGAAGAACGGCATCAAGGCCCACTTCAAGATCCGCCACAACA
TCGAGGACGGCGGCGTGCAGCTCGCCGACCACTACCAGCAGAACACCCCCATCGGCGACGGCCCCGTGCT
GCTGCCCGACAACCACTACCTGAGCACCCAGTCCGCCCTGAGCAAAGACCCCAACGAGAAGCGCGATCAC
ATGGTCCTGCTGGAGTTCGTGACCGCCGCCGGGATCACTCTCGGCATGGACGAGCTGTCTAGACCAAGAC
ATAAGGATGTAACCAGAAAGAAACTCCAATCAAGCTCCAATCGGCCAGTAAGGCGGTACTTTTGCGGAAG
CGCTTGTTTCGCGTAGGGATCCTCTAGACCAAGACATAAGGATGTAACCAGAAAGAAACTCCAATCAAGC
TCCAATCGGCCAGTAAGGCGGTACTTTTGCGGAAGCGCTTGTTTCGCGTAGGGATCCTCTAGACCCAGCT
TTCTTGTACAAAGTGGTTGATAACAGCGCTTAGAGCTCGAATTTCCCCGATCGTTCAAACATTTGGCAAT
AAAGTTTCTTAAGATTGAATCCTGTTGCCGGTCTTGCGATGATTATCATATAATTTCTGTTGAATTACGT
TAAGCATGTAATAATTAACATGTAATGCATGACGTTATTTATGAGATGGGTTTTTATGATTAGAGTCCCG
CAATTATACATTTAATACGCGATAGAAAACAAAATATAGCGCGCAAACTAGGATAAATTATCGCGCGCGG
TGTCATCTATGTTACTAGATCGGGAATTCGTAATCATGTCATAGCTGTTTCCTGTGTGAAATTGTTATCC
GCTCACAATTCCACACAACATACGAGCCGGAAGCATAAAGTGTAAAGCCTGGGGTGCCTAATGAGTGAGC
TAACTCACATTAATTGCGTTGCGCTCACTGCCCGCTTTCCAGTCGGGAAACCTGTCGTGCCAGCTGCATT
AATGAATCGGCCAACGCGCGGGGAGAGGCGGTTTGCGTATTGGGCGCTCTTCCGCTTCCTCGCTCACTGA
CTCGCTGCGCTCGGTCGTTCGGCTGCGGCGAGCGGTATCAGCTCACTCAAAGGCGGTAATACGGTTATCC
ACAGAATCAGGGGATAACGCAGGAAAGAACATGTGAGCAAAAGGCCAGCAAAAGGCCAGGAACCGTAAAA
AGGCCGCGTTGCTGGCGTTTTTCCATAGGCTCCGCCCCCCTGACGAGCATCACAAAAATCGACGCTCAAG
TCAGAGGTGGCGAAACCCGACAGGACTATAAAGATACCAGGCGTTTCCCCCTGGAAGCTCCCTCGTGCGC
TCTCCTGTTCCGACCCTGCCGCTTACCGGATACCTGTCCGCCTTTCTCCCTTCGGGAAGCGTGGCGCTTT
CTCATAGCTCACGCTGTAGGTATCTCAGTTCGGTGTAGGTCGTTCGCTCCAAGCTGGGCTGTGTGCACGA
ACCCCCCGTTCAGCCCGACCGCTGCGCCTTATCCGGTAACTATCGTCTTGAGTCCAACCCGGTAAGACAC
GACTTATCGCCACTGGCAGCAGCCACTGGTAACAGGATTAGCAGAGCGAGGTATGTAGGCGGTGCTACAG
AGTTCTTGAAGTGGTGGCCTAACTACGGCTACACTAGAAGAACAGTATTTGGTATCTGCGCTCTGCTGAA
GCCAGTTACCTTCGGAAAAAGAGTTGGTAGCTCTTGATCCGGCAAACAAACCACCGCTGGTAGCGGTGGT
TTTTTTGTTTGCAAGCAGCAGATTACGCGCAGAAAAAAAGGATCTCAAGAAGATCCTTTGATCTTTTCTA
CGGGGTCTGACGCTCAGTGGAACGAAAACTCACGTTAAGGGATTTTGGTCATGAGATTATCAAAAAGGAT
CTTCACCTAGATCCTTTTAAATTAAAAATGAAGTTTTAAATCAATCTAAAGTATATATGAGTAAACTTGG
TCTGACAGTTACCAATGCTTAATCAGTGAGGCACCTATCTCAGCGATCTGTCTATTTCGTTCATCCATAG
TTGCCTGACTCCCCGTCGTGTAGATAACTACGATACGGGAGGGCTTACCATCTGGCCCCAGTGCTGCAAT
GATACCGCGAGACCCACGCTCACCGGCTCCAGATTTATCAGCAATAAACCAGCCAGCCGGAAGGGCCGAG
CGCAGAAGTGGTCCTGCAACTTTATCCGCCTCCATCCAGTCTATTAATTGTTGCCGGGAAGCTAGAGTAA
GTAGTTCGCCAGTTAATAGTTTGCGCAACGTTGTTGCCATTGCTACAGGCATCGTGGTGTCACGCTCGTC
GTTTGGTATGGCTTCATTCAGCTCCGGTTCCCAACGATCAAGGCGAGTTACATGATCCCCCATGTTGTGC
AAAAAAGCGGTTAGCTCCTTCGGTCCTCCGATCGTTGTCAGAAGTAAGTTGGCCGCAGTGTTATCACTCA
TGGTTATGGCAGCACTGCATAATTCTCTTACTGTCATGCCATCCGTAAGATGCTTTTCTGTGACTGGTGA
GTACTCAACCAAGTCATTCTGAGAATAGTGTATGCGGCGACCGAGTTGCTCTTGCCCGGCGTCAATACGG
GATAATACCGCGCCACATAGCAGAACTTTAAAAGTGCTCATCATTGGAAAACGTTCTTCGGGGCGAAAAC
TCTCAAGGATCTTACCGCTGTTGAGATCCAGTTCGATGTAACCCACTCGTGCACCCAACTGATCTTCAGC
ATCTTTTACTTTCACCAGCGTTTCTGGGTGAGCAAAAACAGGAAGGCAAAATGCCGCAAAAAAGGGAATA
AGGGCGACACGGAAATGTTGAATACTCATACTCTTCCTTTTTCAATATTATTGAAGCATTTATCAGGGTT
ATTGTCTCATGAGCGGATACATATTTGAATGTATTTAGAAAAATAAACAAATAGGGGTTCCGCGCACATT
TCCCCGAAAAGTGCCACCTGACGTCTAAGAAACCATTATTATCATGACATTAACCTATAAAAATAGGCGT
ATCACGAGGCCCTTTCGTCTCGCGCGTTTCGGTGATGACGGTGAAAACCTCTGACACATGCAGCTCCCGG
AGACGGTCACAGCTTGTCTGTAAGCGGATGCCGGGAGCAGACAAGCCCGTCAGGGCGCGTCAGCGGGTGT
TGGCGGGTGTCGGGGCTGGCTTAACTATGCGGCATCAGAGCAGATTGTACTGAGAGTGCACCATATGCGG
TGTGAAATACCGCACAGATGCGTAAGGAGAAAATACCGCATCAGGCGCCATTCGCCATTCAGGCTGCGCA
ACTGTTGGGAAGGGCGATCGGTGCGGGCCTCTTCGCTATTACGCCAGCTGGCGAAAGGGGGATGTGCTGC
AAGGCGATTAAGTTGGGTAACGCCAGGGTTTTCCCAGTCACGACGTTGTAAAACGACGGCCAGTGCCAAG
CTTGCATGC
